>Addgene plasmid #109701 | p3E-rab39ba | addgene full sequence | sequence record 223979 | Addgene NGS Result
CATAGTGACTGCATATGTTGTGTTTTACAGTATTATGTAGTCTGTTTTTTATGCAAAATCTAATTTAATA
TATTGATATTTATATCATTTTACGTTTCTCGTTCAACTTTCTTGTACAAAGTGGTGGAAGCTATATGGCT
GTACCAGTTCAGACTGATTGTCATTGGCGACTCGACAGTGGGGAAGTCTTGTTTGATCAGACGCTTCACA
GAAGGACGTTTTGCACAGGTGTCTGACCCGACTGTTGGCGTGGATTTCTTCTCCCGGCTGGTGGAGATTG
AACCTGGCAAGCGCATCAAGCTTCAGATCTGGGACACAGCAGGCCAGGAGAGGTTCAGATCTATCACAAG
GGCTTATTATCGCAATTCAGTGGGTGGCCTTTTGCTTTTCGACATCACCAACCGGCGCTCCTTCCAGAAT
GTGCACGAGTGGCTGGAGGAGGCGCGCAGTCACGTACAGCCGCACAGCATTGTCTTCATCCTGGTGGGAC
ACAAGTGCGACCTGGAGCAGCAGAGGCAGGTCAGCCAGCAGGAGGCCGAAAAGCTGGCAGCCGCTTACGG
CATGCGCTACGTGGAGACCTCTGCCCGCGACGCCATAAACGTGGAGAAGGCCTTCACCGAGCTCACACGC
GACATCTTCGAGCTGGTCAAATGTGGGGATATTACCATTCAGGAGGGCTGGGAGGGGGTCAAGAGCGGCT
TCGTGCCCAATGTGGTGCATTCGTCCGAGGAGGTGACCAAGAGTGACCGCCGCTGCCTCTGTTGATCACC
AGACTCTCGTTTCACCCAACTTTATTATACAAAGTTGGCATTATAAAAAAGCATTGCTTATCAATTTGTT
GCAACGAACAGGTCACTATCAGTCAAAATAAAATCATTATTTGGAGCTCCATGGTAGCGTTAACGCGGCC
GCGATATCCCCTATAGTGAGTCGTATTACATGGTCATAGCTGTTTCCTGGCAGCTCTGGCCCGTGTCTCA
AAATCTCTGATGTTACATTGCACAAGATAAAAATATATCATCATGAACAATAAAACTGTCTGCTTACATA
AACAGTAATACAAGGGGTGTTATGAGCCATATTCAACGGGAAACGTCGAGGCCGCGATTAAATTCCAACA
TGGATGCTGATTTATATGGGTATAAATGGGCTCGCGATAATGTCGGGCAATCAGGTGCGACAATCTATCG
CTTGTATGGGAAGCCCGATGCGCCAGAGTTGTTTCTGAAACATGGCAAAGGTAGCGTTGCCAATGATGTT
ACAGATGAGATGGTCAGACTAAACTGGCTGACGGAATTTATGCCTCTTCCGACCATCAAGCATTTTATCC
GTACTCCTGATGATGCATGGTTACTCACCACTGCGATCCCCGGAAAAACAGCATTCCAGGTATTAGAAGA
ATATCCTGATTCAGGTGAAAATATTGTTGATGCGCTGGCAGTGTTCCTGCGCCGGTTGCATTCGATTCCT
GTTTGTAATTGTCCTTTTAACAGCGATCGCGTATTTCGTCTCGCTCAGGCGCAATCACGAATGAATAACG
GTTTGGTTGATGCGAGTGATTTTGATGACGAGCGTAATGGCTGGCCTGTTGAACAAGTCTGGAAAGAAAT
GCATAAACTTTTGCCATTCTCACCGGATTCAGTCGTCACTCATGGTGATTTCTCACTTGATAACCTTATT
TTTGACGAGGGGAAATTAATAGGTTGTATTGATGTTGGACGAGTCGGAATCGCAGACCGATACCAGGATC
TTGCCATCCTATGGAACTGCCTCGGTGAGTTTTCTCCTTCATTACAGAAACGGCTTTTTCAAAAATATGG
TATTGATAATCCTGATATGAATAAATTGCAGTTTCATTTGATGCTCGATGAGTTTTTCTAATCAGAATTG
GTTAATTGGTTGTAACACTGGCAGAGCATTACGCTGACTTGACGGGACGGCGCAAGCTCATGACCAAAAT
CCCTTAACGTGAGTTACGCGTCGTTCCACTGAGCGTCAGACCCCGTAGAAAAGATCAAAGGATCTTCTTG
AGATCCTTTTTTTCTGCGCGTAATCTGCTGCTTGCAAACAAAAAAACCACCGCTACCAGCGGTGGTTTGT
TTGCCGGATCAAGAGCTACCAACTCTTTTTCCGAAGGTAACTGGCTTCAGCAGAGCGCAGATACCAAATA
CTGTTCTTCTAGTGTAGCCGTAGTTAGGCCACCACTTCAAGAACTCTGTAGCACCGCCTACATACCTCGC
TCTGCTAATCCTGTTACCAGTGGCTGCTGCCAGTGGCGATAAGTCGTGTCTTACCGGGTTGGACTCAAGA
CGATAGTTACCGGATAAGGCGCAGCGGTCGGGCTGAACGGGGGGTTCGTGCACACAGCCCAGCTTGGAGC
GAACGACCTACACCGAACTGAGATACCTACAGCGTGAGCTATGAGAAAGCGCCACGCTTCCCGAAGGGAG
AAAGGCGGACAGGTATCCGGTAAGCGGCAGGGTCGGAACAGGAGAGCGCACGAGGGAGCTTCCAGGGGGA
AACGCCTGGTATCTTTATAGTCCTGTCGGGTTTCGCCACCTCTGACTTGAGCGTCGATTTTTGTGATGCT
CGTCAGGGGGGCGGAGCCTATGGAAAAACGCCAGCAACGCGGCCTTTTTACGGTTCCTGGCCTTTTGCTG
GCCTTTTGCTCACATGTTCTTTCCTGCGTTATCCCCTGATTCTGTGGATAACCGTATTACCGCCTTTGAG
TGAGCTGATACCGCTCGCCGCAGCCGAACGACCGAGCGCAGCGAGTCAGTGAGCGAGGAAGCGGAAGAGC
GCCCAATACGCAAACCGCCTCTCCCCGCGCGTTGGCCGATTCATTAATGCAGCTGGCACGACAGGTTTCC
CGACTGGAAAGCGGGCAGTGAGCGCAACGCAATTAATACGCGTACCGCTAGCCAGGAAGAGTTTGTAGAA
ACGCAAAAAGGCCATCCGTCAGGATGGCCTTCTGCTTAGTTTGATGCCTGGCAGTTTATGGCGGGCGTCC
TGCCCGCCACCCTCCGGGCCGTTGCTTCACAACGTTCAAATCCGCTCCCGGCGGATTTGTCCTACTCAGG
AGAGCGTTCACCGACAAACAACAGATAAAACGAAAGGCCCAGTCTTCCGACTGAGCCTTTCGTTTTATTT
GATGCCTGGCAGTTCCCTACTCTCGCGTTAACGCTAGCATGGATGTTTTCCCAGTCACGACGTTGTAAAA
CGACGGCCAGTCTTAAGCTCGGGCCCTGCAGCTCTAGAGCTCGAATTCTACAGGTCACTAATACCATCTA
AGTAGTTGGTT
Features (pLannotate 1.2.2; 12 found; start..end, strand, type, name):
      1..125     -  protein_bind   attR2: mutant version of attR; recombination site for the Gateway® LR reaction LR Clonase™
    127..762     +  CDS            RAB39B: RB39B_HUMAN - Experimental evidence at protein level: Swiss-Prot protein existence level 1. Small GTPases Rab involved in autophagy (PubMed:27103069). The small GTPases Rab are key regulators of intracellular membrane trafficking, from the formation of transport vesicles to their fusion with membranes. Rabs cycle between an inactive GDP-bound form and an active GTP-bound form that is able to recruit to membranes different sets of downstream effectors directly responsible for vesicle formation, movement, tethering and fusion (PubMed:27103069). May regulate the homeostasis of SNCA/alpha-synuclei
    787..807     -  protein_bind   attB3: mutant version of attB; core recombination site for the Gateway® BP reaction BP Clonase™
    798..883     -  protein_bind   attL1 (fragment): mutant version of attL; recombination site for the Gateway® LR reaction LR Clonase™
    920..938     -  promoter       T7 promoter: promoter for bacteriophage T7 RNA polymerase
   1072..1881    +  CDS            KanR: aminoglycoside phosphotransferase; aph(3')-Ia; confers resistance to kanamycin in bacteria or G418 (Geneticin®) in eukaryotes
   2028..2616    +  rep_origin     ori: high-copy-number ColE1/pMB1/pBR322/pUC origin of replication
   2799..2891    +  CDS            lacI (fragment): lac repressor; lacI; The lac repressor binds to the lac operator to inhibit transcription in E. coli. This inhibition can be relieved by adding lactose or isopropyl-β-D-thiogalactopyranoside (IPTG).
   2946..2973    -  terminator     rrnB T2 terminator: transcription terminator T2 from the E. coli rrnB gene
   3105..3148    +  terminator     rrnB T1 terminator: Escherichia coli rrnB; transcription terminator T1 from the E. coli rrnB gene
   3195..3231    -  CDS            lacZα (fragment): LacZα fragment of β-galactosidase; lacZ fragment
   3269..3298    -  protein_bind   attP2 (fragment): mutant version of attP; recombination site for the Gateway® BP reaction BP Clonase™
