[The description below was written by a language model from this plasmid's Addgene catalogue record and pLannotate feature annotations shown in this document.]
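Description:
p3E-rab39ba is a 3' entry clone for the MultiSite Gateway system, built by Gateway recombination of the zebrafish (D. rerio) rab39ba coding sequence into the pDONR P2R-P3 donor backbone. It is a small bacterial plasmid of about 3.3 kb that is not an expression vector in its own right. It is maintained in E. coli at high copy from a ColE1/pUC-type origin and selected with kanamycin through an aph(3')-Ia resistance gene. The remaining backbone features are typical pDONR remnants: rrnB T1 and T2 transcription terminators that insulate the cloning site from read-through, a T7 promoter adjacent to the insert, and short lacI and lacZα fragments with no evident functional role here.

The payload is a 636 bp open reading frame that the automated annotation matches to human RAB39B. This is consistent with the insert being the zebrafish orthologue, a small Rab GTPase of the family that regulates membrane trafficking by cycling between GDP- and GTP-bound states. The ORF is flanked by an attR2 site on one side and, on the other, a site containing an attB3 core within an attL-type sequence. The tool labels that site as an attL1 fragment, but it is most likely the attL3 site expected of a 3' entry clone. No eukaryotic promoter, tag or polyadenylation signal is annotated.

In an LR reaction, these sites place rab39ba in the third position of a multi-fragment assembly, downstream of a 5' promoter element and a middle entry element such as a fluorescent protein. The result is a fusion carrying Rab39ba at its C-terminal end in a destination vector. The construct is catalogued as a zebrafish plasmid, and its associated publication describes in vivo cell biological screening.
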