Addgene plasmid #109701: p3E-rab39ba
Purpose: Multisite gateway vector for 3' tagging with rab39ba
Depositing lab: Rob Parton. Depositing organization: University of Queensland, Institute for Molecular Bioscience. Publication: In vivo cell biological screening identifies an endocytic capture mechanism for T-tubule formation. Hall TE, Martel N, Ariotti N, Xiong Z, Lo HP, Ferguson C, Rae J, Lim YW, Parton RG. Nat Commun. 2020 Jul 24;11(1):3711. doi: 10.1038/s41467-020-17486-w. PubMed 32709891.
Backbone
  Vector backbone: pDONR p2R-p3
  Vector type: Zebrafish plasmids
Growth in bacteria
  Bacterial resistance: Kanamycin, 50 μg/mL
  Growth temperature: 37°C
  Growth strain: DH5alpha
  Copy number: High Copy
Gene/Insert
  Gene/Insert name: rab39ba
  Species: D. rerio (zebrafish)
  Entrez Gene: rab39ba (a.k.a. tmem230, zgc:165464)
  Cloning method: Gateway Cloning
Terms and licenses: Academic/Nonprofit Terms; Industry Terms: Not Available to Industry
How to cite: p3E-rab39ba was a gift from Rob Parton (Addgene plasmid # 109701 ; http://n2t.net/addgene:109701 ; RRID:Addgene_109701)
